>Addgene plasmid #218450 | SNAPf-BASU-His | addgene full sequence | sequence record 435402 | Addgene NGS Result
TACAATTTCAGGTGGCACTTTTCGGGGAAATGTGCGCGGAACCCCTATTTGTTTATTTTTCTAAATACAT
TCAAATATGTATCCGCTCATGAGACAATAACCCTGATAAATGCTTCAATAATATTGAAAAAGGAAGAGTA
TGAGTATTCAACATTTCCGTGTCGCCCTTATTCCCTTTTTTGCGGCATTTTGCCTTCCTGTTTTTGCTCA
CCCAGAAACGCTGGTGAAAGTAAAAGATGCTGAAGATCAGTTGGGTGCACGAGTGGGTTACATCGAACTG
GATCTCAACAGCGGTAAGATCCTTGAGAGTTTTCGCCCCGAAGAACGTTTTCCAATGATGAGCACTTTTA
AAGTTCTGCTATGTGGCGCGGTATTATCCCGTATTGACGCCGGGCAAGAGCAACTCGGTCGCCGCATACA
CTATTCTCAGAATGACTTGGTTGAGTACTCACCAGTCACAGAAAAGCATCTTACGGATGGCATGACAGTA
AGAGAATTATGCAGTGCTGCCATAACCATGAGTGATAACACTGCGGCCAACTTACTTCTGACAACGATCG
GAGGACCGAAGGAGCTAACCGCTTTTTTGCACAACATGGGGGATCATGTAACTCGCCTTGATCGTTGGGA
ACCGGAGCTGAATGAAGCCATACCAAACGACGAGCGTGACACCACGATGCCTGCAGCAATGGCAACAACG
TTGCGCAAACTATTAACTGGCGAACTACTTACTCTAGCTTCCCGGCAACAATTAATAGACTGGATGGAGG
CGGATAAAGTTGCAGGACCACTTCTGCGCTCGGCCCTTCCGGCTGGCTGGTTTATTGCTGATAAATCTGG
AGCCGGTGAGCGTGGGTCTCGCGGTATCATTGCAGCACTGGGGCCAGATGGTAAGCCCTCCCGTATCGTA
GTTATCTACACGACGGGGAGTCAGGCAACTATGGATGAACGAAATAGACAGATCGCTGAGATAGGTGCCT
CACTGATTAAGCATTGGTAACTGTCAGACCAAGTTTACTCATATATACTTTAGATTGATTTAAAACTTCA
TTTTTAATTTAAAAGGATCTAGGTGAAGATCCTTTTTGATAATCTCATGACCAAAATCCCTTAACGTGAG
TTTTCGTTCCACTGAGCGTCAGACCCCGTAGAAAAGATCAAAGGATCTTCTTGAGATCCTTTTTTTCTGC
GCGTAATCTGCTGCTTGCAAACAAAAAAACCACCGCTACCAGCGGTGGTTTGTTTGCCGGATCAAGAGCT
ACCAACTCTTTTTCCGAAGGTAACTGGCTTCAGCAGAGCGCAGATACCAAATACTGTTCTTCTAGTGTAG
CCGTAGTTAGGCCACCACTTCAAGAACTCTGTAGCACCGCCTACATACCTCGCTCTGCTAATCCTGTTAC
CAGTGGCTGCTGCCAGTGGCGATAAGTCGTGTCTTACCGGGTTGGACTCAAGACGATAGTTACCGGATAA
GGCGCAGCGGTCGGGCTGAACGGGGGGTTCGTGCACACAGCCCAGCTTGGAGCGAACGACCTACACCGAA
CTGAGATACCTACAGCGTGAGCTATGAGAAAGCGCCACGCTTCCCGAAGGGAGAAAGGCGGACAGGTATC
CGGTAAGCGGCAGGGTCGGAACAGGAGAGCGCACGAGGGAGCTTCCAGGGGGAAACGCCTGGTATCTTTA
TAGTCCTGTCGGGTTTCGCCACCTCTGACTTGAGCGTCGATTTTTGTGATGCTCGTCAGGGGGGCGGAGC
CTATGGAAAAACGCCAGCAACGCGGCCTTTTTACGGTTCCTGGCCTTTTGCTGGCCTTTTGCTCATAGTC
ATGCCCCGCGCCCACCGGAAGGAGCTGACTGGGTTGAAGGCTCTCAAGGGCATCGGTCGAGATCCCGGTG
CCTAATGAGTGAGCTAACTTACATTAATTGCGTTGCGCTCACTGCCCGCTTTCCAGTCGGGAAACCTGTC
GTGCCAGCTGCATTAATGAATCGGCCAACGCGCGGGGAGAGGCGGTTTGCGTATTGGGCGCCAGGGTGGT
TTTTCTTTTCACCAGTGAGACGGGCAACAGCTGATTGCCCTTCACCGCCTGGCCCTGAGAGAGTTGCAGC
AAGCGGTCCACGCTGGTTTGCCCCAGCAGGCGAAAATCCTGTTTGATGGTGGTTAACGGCGGGATATAAC
ATGAGCTGTCTTCGGTATCGTCGTATCCCACTACCGAGATATCCGCACCAACGCGCAGCCCGGACTCGGT
AATGGCGCGCATTGCGCCCAGCGCCATCTGATCGTTGGCAACCAGCATCGCAGTGGGAACGATGCCCTCA
TTCAGCATTTGCATGGTTTGTTGAAAACCGGACATGGCACTCCAGTCGCCTTCCCGTTCCGCTATCGGCT
GAATTTGATTGCGAGTGAGATATTTATGCCAGCCAGCCAGACGCAGACGCGCCGAGACAGAACTTAATGG
GCCCGCTAACAGCGCGATTTGCTGGTGACCCAATGCGACCAGATGCTCCACGCCCAGTCGCGTACCGTCT
TCATGGGAGAAAATAATACTGTTGATGGGTGTCTGGTCAGAGACATCAAGAAATAACGCCGGAACATTAG
TGCAGGCAGCTTCCACAGCAATGGCATCCTGGTCATCCAGCGGATAGTTAATGATCAGCCCACTGACGCG
TTGCGCGAGAAGATTGTGCACCGCCGCTTTACAGGCTTCGACGCCGCTTCGTTCTACCATCGACACCACC
ACGCTGGCACCCAGTTGATCGGCGCGAGATTTAATCGCCGCGACAATTTGCGACGGCGCGTGCAGGGCCA
GACTGGAGGTGGCAACGCCAATCAGCAACGACTGTTTGCCCGCCAGTTGTTGTGCCACGCGGTTGGGAAT
GTAATTCAGCTCCGCCATCGCCGCTTCCACTTTTTCCCGCGTTTTCGCAGAAACGTGGCTGGCCTGGTTC
ACCACGCGGGAAACGGTCTGATAAGAGACACCGGCATACTCTGCGACATCGTATAACGTTACTGGTTTCA
CATTCACCACCCTGAATTGACTCTCTTCCGGGCGCTATCATGCCATACCGCGAAAGGTTTTGCGCCATTC
GATGGTGTCCGGGATCTCGACGCTCTCCCTTATGCGACTCCTGCATTAGGAAGCAGCCCAGTAGTAGGTT
GAGGCCGTTGAGCACCGCCGCCGCAAGGAATGGTGCATGCTAGATCAATCCGTAAACAGGTCAAACATCA
GTTGCCGCAACCAAATATTGGCTAGGTCCTTGTGGTACTTCGCATGCCAGAACATGTTGATGGCTATTTC
AGGCAAGACGACTGGGTGCGGCAAGGCGCTTAGGCCGAAGGGCTCCACGCAGCAGTCGGCTAAACGTATC
GGCACAGTGGCGAGCAGATCGGTGCGCTGGAGGATGTGGCCAACGGCGGCGAAGTGCGGCACTTCCAGAC
GGATGTCGCGCCGGATGCCGACCCGTGTCATGTACGTGTCCACCTCGCCGTGGCCGGTGCCAGCGGCGAT
GACACGCACGTGGCCGTAGGAACAGAAGCGCTCCAGAGTCAGGGGTTCGCGGGTGACTGGATGGTCCTTG
CGACATAGGCACACGTAGTGATTCTGGAGCAGCCGGCGCTGAAAGAAGCCAGTTTGCAGATTGGGAAGCA
GGCCCACGGCCAAGTCCACGGTTCCGTTCTGCAAGGCCTGCATCAGGCTCATCGAACTGTCGCGCACCGT
ACTGATCACGCAATTGGGGGCCTGGTGAGCCAGCACATCCATCAGCCGCGGCATGAAGTAGATCTCGCCA
ATGTCGGTCATGGCCAGGGTGAAGGTACGCTCGCTGGTCAGCGGATCGAAGCTTTCATGGTGCTGTAGGG
CGTTGCGCAGTGCGTGCATGGCCGAAGTGACGGGCTCGGCCAGATGCGCGGCATAGGGTGTGGGTTCCAT
TCCCTGATGTGTGCGCACGAAGAGTGGGTCCTGTAGCGAGGTGCGCAGGCGTTTCAGCGCATTGCTCACG
GCAGGCTGGGTCAGGCCCAGGTTCTCCGCAGTGATAGAGACGCGTCTGTCGACCAGCAACTGGTTGAACA
CCACCAGCAGGTTTAAATCCAGGTCACGCAGTTCCATGTGGCCTCGCTTGGGTTATTGCTGGTGCCCGGC
CGGGCGCAATATTCATGTTGATGATTTATTATATATCGAGTGGTGTATTTATCAATATTGTTTGCTCCGT
TATCGTTATTAACAAGTCATCAATAAAGCCATCACGAGTACAGCATGAAAAACAATAAACTTGGCTTGCG
CATCTAAGGATCTCGATCCCGCGAAATTAATACGACTCACTATAGGGGAATTGTGAGCGGATAACAATTC
CCCTCTAGAAATAATTTTGTTTAACTTTAAGAAGGAGATATACATATGGACAAAGACTGCGAAATGAAGC
GCACCACCCTGGATAGCCCTCTGGGCAAGCTGGAACTGTCTGGGTGCGAACAGGGCCTGCACCGTATCAT
CTTCCTGGGCAAAGGAACATCTGCCGCCGACGCCGTGGAAGTGCCTGCCCCAGCCGCCGTGCTGGGCGGA
CCAGAGCCACTGATGCAGGCCACCGCCTGGCTCAACGCCTACTTTCACCAGCCTGAGGCCATCGAGGAGT
TCCCTGTGCCAGCCCTGCACCACCCAGTGTTCCAGCAGGAGAGCTTTACCCGCCAGGTGCTGTGGAAACT
GCTGAAAGTGGTGAAGTTCGGAGAGGTCATCAGCTACAGCCACCTGGCCGCCCTGGCAGGCAATCCCGCC
GCCACCGCCGCCGTGAAAACCGCCCTGAGCGGAAATCCCGTGCCCATTCTGATCCCCTGCCACCGGGTGG
TGCAGGGCGACCTGGACGTGGGGGGCTACGAGGGCGGGCTCGCCGTGAAAGAGTGGCTGCTGGCCCACGA
GGGCCACAGACTGGGCAAGCCTGGGCTGGGTCCAGCAGGCGGAGGCGCGCCAGGGTCTGGCGGCGGAAAA
CTTAGCGAGAGCGAGATCCGCTTCGGCCTGAAAACCGAAGTGATGGGCCAGCACCTGATCTACCACGACG
TGCTGAGCAGCACCCAGAAAACAGCCCACGAGCTGGCCAACAACAATGCCCCTGAGGGAACACTGGTGGT
GGCCGATAAGCAGACAGCTGGCCGCGGCGGAATGAGCCGCGTGTGGCACAGCCAAGAAGGCAACGGCGTC
TGGATGAGCCTGATCCTGCGCCCTGACATCCCTCTCCAGAAAACCCCTCAGCTGACACTGCTGGCTGCTG
TGGCTGTGGTGCAGGGAATTGAAGAAGCCGCCGGAATCCAGACCGACATCAAGTGGCCCAACGACATCCT
GATCAACGGCAAGAAAACCGTGGGCATCCTGACCGAGATGCAGGCCGAAGAGGACAGAGTCCGCAGCGTG
ATCATCGGCATCGGGATCAATGTGAACCAGCAGCCTAACGACTTCCCCGACGAGCTGAAGGATATCGCCA
CAAGCCTGTCTCAGGCCGCTGGCGAGAAGATTGATCGCGCTGGCGTGATCCAGCACATCCTGCTGTGCTT
CGAGAAGCGGTACCGCGACTACATGACCCACGGCTTCACCCCTATCAAACTGCTGTGGGAGAGCTACGCC
CTCGGAATCGGCACCAACATGCGCGCCCGCACACTGAACGGCACCTTCTACGGCAAGGCCCTGGGAATTG
ATGACGAGGGCGTTCTGCTGCTGGAAACAAACGAGGGCATCAAGAAAATCTACAGCGCCGACATCAGCCT
GCGCCTCGAGCACCACCACCACCACCACTAATAATGACTAGTCAGCTGATCCGGCTGCTAACAAAGCCCG
AAAGGAAGCTGAGTTGGCTGCTGCCACCGCTGAGCAATAACTAGCATAACCCCTTGGGGCCTCTAAACGG
GTCTTGAGGGGTTTTTTGCTGAAAGGAGGAACTATATCCGGAT
Features (pLannotate 1.2.2; 17 found; start..end, strand, type, name):
     35..139     +  promoter       AmpR promoter: bla
    140..1000    +  CDS            AmpR: β-lactamase; bla; confers resistance to ampicillin, carbenicillin, and related antibiotics
   1171..1759    +  rep_origin     ori: high-copy-number ColE1/pMB1/pBR322/pUC origin of replication
   1815..1880    -  CDS            TcR (fragment): tetracycline efflux protein; tet; confers resistance to tetracycline
   1895..1916    -  protein_bind   CAP binding site: CAP binding activates transcription in the presence of cAMP. E. coli catabolite activator protein
   1929..3011    -  CDS            lacI: lac repressor; lacI; The lac repressor binds to the lac operator to inhibit transcription in E. coli. This inhibition can be relieved by adding lactose or isopropyl-β-D-thiogalactopyranoside (IPTG).
   3012..3089    -  promoter       lacI promoter: lacI
   3097..3190    -  CDS            TcR (fragment): tetracycline efflux protein; tet; confers resistance to tetracycline
   3198..4097    -  CDS            nahR: NAHR_PSEPU - Protein inferred from homology: Swiss-Prot protein existence level 3. Regulates the expression of the naphthalene (nahA-F) and salicylate (nahG-M) metabolism genes. From Pseudomonas putida (Arthrobacter siderocapsulatus).
   4298..4316    +  promoter       T7 promoter: promoter for bacteriophage T7 RNA polymerase
   4317..4341    +  protein_bind   lac operator: The lac repressor binds to the lac operator to inhibit transcription in E. coli. This inhibition can be relieved by adding lactose or isopropyl-β-D-thiogalactopyranoside (IPTG). lac repressor encoded by lacI
   4356..4378    +  RBS            RBS: efficient ribosome binding site from bacteriophage T7 gene 10 (Olins and Rangwala, 1989)
   4386..4931    +  CDS            SNAP-tag®: human O6-alkylguanine-DNA-alkyltransferase variant that forms covalent bonds with benzylguanine derivatives fast-reacting variant, optimized for mammalian expression
   4965..5741    +  CDS            birA (fragment): BIRA_BACSU - Experimental evidence at protein level: Swiss-Prot protein existence level 1. Acts both as a biotin--[acetyl-CoA-carboxylase] ligase and a repressor. From Bacillus subtilis (strain 168).
   5751..5768    +  CDS            9xHis (fragment): 9xHis affinity tag
   5794..5843    +  CDS            SET1 (fragment): solubility-enhancement tag derived from T7 phage gene 10B
   5851..5898    +  terminator     T7 terminator: transcription terminator for bacteriophage T7 RNA polymerase
