[The description below was written by a language model from this plasmid's Addgene catalogue record and pLannotate feature annotations shown in this document.]
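Description:
SNAPf-BASU-His is a 5.9 kb bacterial expression plasmid built on the pMG211 backbone for producing a recombinant SNAP-tagged biotin ligase in E. coli. It is maintained through a high-copy ColE1/pUC-type origin and selected with ampicillin via the bla gene under its native promoter. The backbone also carries lacI with its own promoter, short remnants of a tetracycline resistance gene, and an annotated nahR open reading frame (a Pseudomonas putida salicylate/naphthalene pathway regulator). The record assigns no role to nahR in this construct.

The roughly 1.4 kb insert, cloned between XbaI and SpeI sites, sits downstream of a T7 promoter with an adjacent lac operator and the strong T7 gene 10 ribosome binding site, and is followed by a T7 terminator. Expression therefore depends on T7 RNA polymerase supplied by the host and is repressed by LacI until it is relieved with IPTG. The encoded fusion joins the fast-reacting SNAPf variant of human O6-alkylguanine-DNA alkyltransferase, which bonds covalently to benzylguanine derivatives, to BASU, annotated here as a fragment of the Bacillus subtilis BirA biotin ligase, and ends in a C-terminal histidine tag for affinity purification. A short match to a T7 gene 10B-derived solubility tag lies after the His tag, and it is probably residual vector sequence rather than part of the protein.

According to the associated publication, the construct relates to proximity biotinylation for profiling the interactome of oligonucleotide drugs. The SNAP domain would offer a way to couple the purified ligase covalently to benzylguanine-modified molecules so that nearby proteins become biotinylated, although the record itself describes only the E. coli expression purpose.
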