Addgene plasmid #218450: SNAPf-BASU-His
Purpose: E coli expression vector for SNAPf-BASU-His biotin ligase
Depositing lab: Thorsten Stafforst. Depositing organization: Eberhard Karls Universitaet Tuebingen. Publication: Profiling the interactome of oligonucleotide drugs by proximity biotinylation. Hanswillemenke A, Hofacker DT, Sorgenfrei M, Fruhner C, Franz-Wachtel M, Schwarzer D, Macek B, Stafforst T. Nat Chem Biol. 2024 Jan 17. doi: 10.1038/s41589-023-01530-z. PubMed 38233583.
Backbone
  Vector backbone: pMG211
  Backbone size w/o insert (bp): 4543
  Total vector size (bp): 5923
  Vector type: Bacterial Expression
Growth in bacteria
  Bacterial resistance: Ampicillin, 100 μg/mL
  Growth temperature: 37°C
  Growth strain: DH5alpha
  Copy number: High Copy
Gene/Insert
  Gene/Insert name: SNAPf-BASU-His fusion protein
  Species: H. sapiens (human); Bacillus subtilis
  Insert size (bp): 1380
  Promoter: T7
  Cloning method: Restriction Enzyme; 5′ cloning site XbaI (not destroyed); 3′ cloning site SpeI (not destroyed)
  Sequencing primers: 5′ GCGGATAACAATTCCCCTCTAG; 3′ CAGCGGTGGCAGCAGCCAAC
Terms and licenses: Academic/Nonprofit Terms; Industry Terms: Not Available to Industry
How to cite: SNAPf-BASU-His was a gift from Thorsten Stafforst (Addgene plasmid # 218450 ; http://n2t.net/addgene:218450 ; RRID:Addgene_218450)
